Addgene plasmid #158340: pLKO_S.V5.AU1_NGFR
Purpose: Protein Barcode (Pro-Code) for vector/cell tracking. Contains U6 trRNA cassette for sgRNA cloning. Enables phenotypic CRISPR screens at a single cell resolution (using cytometry).
Depositing lab: Brian Brown. Depositing organization: Icahn School of Medicine at Mount Sinai. Publication: Protein Barcodes Enable High-Dimensional Single-Cell CRISPR Screens. Wroblewska A, Dhainaut M, Ben-Zvi B, Rose SA, Park ES, Amir ED, Bektesevic A, Baccarini A, Merad M, Rahman AH, Brown BD. Cell. 2018 Nov 1;175(4):1141-1155.e16. doi: 10.1016/j.cell.2018.09.022. Epub 2018 Oct 18. PubMed 30343902.
Backbone
  Vector backbone: pLKO
  Backbone size w/o insert (bp): 9000
  Vector type: Lentiviral, CRISPR
Growth in bacteria
  Bacterial resistance: Ampicillin, 100 μg/mL
  Growth temperature: 37°C
  Growth strain: NEB Stable
  Copy number: High Copy
Gene/Insert
  Gene/Insert name: Pro-Code Tagged human dNGFR
  Species: H. sapiens (human)
  Insert size (bp): 1000
  Mutation: Truncation of the signaling domain
  Entrez Gene: NGFR (a.k.a. CD271, Gp80-LNGFR, TNFRSF16, p75(NTR), p75NTR)
  Promoter: EF1a
  Tag / fusion protein: S.V5.AU1 (N terminal on insert)
  Cloning method: Restriction Enzyme; 5′ cloning site Unknown (unknown if destroyed)
  Sequencing primers: 5′ cctttttgagtttggatcttggttcat
Terms and licenses: Academic/Nonprofit Terms; Industry Terms: Not Available to Industry
How to cite: pLKO_S.V5.AU1_NGFR was a gift from Brian Brown (Addgene plasmid # 158340 ; http://n2t.net/addgene:158340 ; RRID:Addgene_158340)
