[The description below was written by a language model from this plasmid's Addgene catalogue record and pLannotate feature annotations shown in this document.]
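Description:
pLKO_S.V5.AU1_NGFR is a lentiviral CRISPR vector on the pLKO backbone, about 8.9 kb in the sequenced record, that pairs a guide RNA expression cassette with a protein barcode ("Pro-Code") reporter. It is propagated in E. coli through a high-copy ColE1/pUC-type origin with ampicillin selection (AmpR). The backbone also retains an f1 ori, an SV40 ori and poly(A) signal, and lac/T7/T3 remnants. The lentiviral frame is typical of third-generation transfer vectors. An RSV promoter drives a truncated HIV-1 5' LTR, followed by the Ψ packaging signal, a gag fragment, the RRE for Rev-dependent export of the genomic RNA, and a cPPT/CTS. A WPRE sits downstream of the transgene, ahead of a truncated 3' LTR. No mammalian drug-resistance marker is annotated.

The payload has two parts. A human U6 (Pol III) promoter precedes an S. pyogenes Cas9 gRNA scaffold, providing the site into which an sgRNA spacer is cloned; Cas9 itself is not annotated in this vector. Downstream, the EF-1α promoter drives human NGFR truncated to remove its signalling domain (dNGFR), giving an inert cell-surface scaffold. This carries an N-terminal combination of three linear epitope tags: S, V5 and AU1. The tags are listed in the catalogue fields but not annotated separately in the feature table. That epitope combination acts as a barcode readable with antibodies by cytometry. Pairing each Pro-Code vector with a particular sgRNA lets transduced cells be identified by their tag combination. This supports vector and cell tracking and pooled phenotypic CRISPR screens read out at single-cell resolution at the protein level.
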