Features (pLannotate 1.2.2; 29 found; start..end, strand, type, name):
    882..907     +  misc_feature   MCS (fragment): multiple cloning site
    920..1888    +  CDS            NGFR (fragment): TNR16_HUMAN - Also known as TNFRSF16. Experimental evidence at protein level: Swiss-Prot protein existence level 1. Low affinity receptor which can bind to NGF, BDNF, NTF3, and NTF4. Forms a heterodimeric receptor with SORCS2 that binds the precursor forms of NGF, BDNF and NTF3 with high affinity, and has much lower affinity for mature NGF and BDNF (PubMed:24908487). Plays an important role in differentiation and survival of specific neuronal populations during development (By similarity). Can mediate cell survival as well as cell death of neural cells. Plays a role in the inactivation of RHOA
   1919..2507    +  misc_feature   WPRE: woodchuck hepatitis virus posttranscriptional regulatory element
   2512..2649    +  CDS            nef (fragment): NEF_HV1LA - Experimental evidence at protein level: Swiss-Prot protein existence level 1. Extracellular Nef protein targets CD4(+) T-lymphocytes for apoptosis by interacting with CXCR4 surface receptors. From Human immunodeficiency virus type 1 group M subtype B (isolate Lai) (HIV-1).
   2635..2815    +  LTR            5' LTR (truncated): truncated 5' long terminal repeat (LTR) from HIV-1
   2887..3008    +  polyA_signal   SV40 poly(A) signal: SV40 polyadenylation signal
   3048..3183    +  rep_origin     SV40 ori: SV40 origin of replication
   3204..3222    -  promoter       T7 promoter: promoter for bacteriophage T7 RNA polymerase
   3230..3385    +  CDS            lacZα (fragment): LacZα fragment of β-galactosidase; lacZ fragment
   3390..3818    +  rep_origin     f1 ori (sequence partly withheld): f1 bacteriophage origin of replication; arrow indicates direction of (+) strand synthesis
   3871..3975    +  promoter       AmpR promoter: bla
   3976..4836    +  CDS            AmpR: β-lactamase; bla; confers resistance to ampicillin, carbenicillin, and related antibiotics
   5007..5595    +  rep_origin     ori: high-copy-number ColE1/pMB1/pBR322/pUC origin of replication
   5778..5870    +  CDS            lacI (fragment): lac repressor; lacI; The lac repressor binds to the lac operator to inhibit transcription in E. coli. This inhibition can be relieved by adding lactose or isopropyl-β-D-thiogalactopyranoside (IPTG).
   5883..5904    +  protein_bind   CAP binding site: CAP binding activates transcription in the presence of cAMP. E. coli catabolite activator protein
   5919..5949    +  promoter       lac promoter: promoter for the E. coli lac operon
   5957..5973    +  protein_bind   lac operator: The lac repressor binds to the lac operator to inhibit transcription in E. coli. This inhibition can be relieved by adding lactose or isopropyl-β-D-thiogalactopyranoside (IPTG). lac repressor encoded by lacI
   6018..6036    +  promoter       T3 promoter: promoter for bacteriophage T3 RNA polymerase
   6064..6290    +  promoter       RSV promoter: Rous sarcoma virus enhancer/promoter
   6291..6471    +  LTR            5' LTR (truncated): truncated 5' long terminal repeat (LTR) from HIV-1
   6518..6643    +  misc_feature   HIV-1 Ψ: packaging signal of human immunodeficiency virus type 1
   6627..6990    +  CDS            HIV-1 gag (fragment): gag protein from human immunodeficiency virus 1; gag
   7136..7369    +  misc_feature   RRE: The Rev response element (RRE) of HIV-1 allows for Rev-dependent mRNA export from the nucleus to the cytoplasm.
   7746..7846    +  CDS            Rev (fragment): human immunodeficiency virus 1 (HIV-1) Rev protein; rev; enhances nuclear export of unspliced and incompletely spliced viral mRNAs
   7896..8136    +  promoter       U6 promoter: RNA polymerase III promoter for human U6 snRNA
   8163..8238    +  misc_RNA       gRNA scaffold: guide RNA scaffold for the Streptococcus pyogenes CRISPR/Cas9 system
   8286..8403    +  misc_feature   cPPT/CTS: central polypurine tract and central termination sequence of HIV-1
   8470..8536    +  CDS            small t antigen (fragment): SV40 (simian virus 40) small t antigen
   8543..865     +  promoter       EF-1α promoter (across the origin): strong constitutive promoter for human elongation factor EF-1α
>Addgene plasmid #158340 | pLKO_S.V5.AU1_NGFR | addgene full sequence | sequence record 330654 | Addgene NGS Result
GCAGTACGTGATTCTTGATCCCGAGCTTCGGGTTGGAAGTGGGTGGGAGAGTTCGAGGCCTTGCGCTTAA
GGAGCCCCTTCGCCTCGTGCTTGAGTTGAGGCCTGGCCTGGGCGCTGGGGCCGCCGCGTGCGAATCTGGT
GGCACCTTCGCGCCTGTCTCGCTGCTTTCGATAAGTCTCTAGCCATTTAAAATTTTTGATGACCTGCTGC
GACGCTTTTTTTCTGGCAAGATAGTCTTGTAAATGCGGGCCAAGATCTGCACACTGGTATTTCGGTTTTT
GGGGCCGCGGGCGGCGACGGGGCCCGTGCGTCCCAGCGCACATGTTCGGCGAGGCGGGGCCTGCGAGCGC
GGCCACCGAGAATCGGACGGGGGTAGTCTCAAGCTGGCCGGCCTGCTCTGGTGCCTGGCCTCGCGCCGCC
GTGTATCGCCCCGCCCTGGGCGGCAAGGCTGGCCCGGTCGGCACCAGTTGCGTGAGCGGAAAGATGGCCG
CTTCCCGGCCCTGCTGCAGGGAGCTCAAAATGGAGGACGCGGCGCTCGGGAGAGCGGGCGGGTGAGTCAC
CCACACAAAGGAAAAGGGCCTTTCCGTCCTCAGCCGTCGCTTCATGTGACTCCACGGAGTACCGGGCGCC
GTCCAGGCACCTCGATTAGTTCTCGAGCTTTTGGAGTACGTCGTCTTTAGGTTGGGGGGAGGGGTTTTAT
GCGATGGAGTTTCCCCACACTGAGTGGGTGGAGACTGAAGTTAGGCCAGCTTGGCACTTGATGTAATTCT
CCTTGGAATTTGCCCTTTTTGAGTTTGGATCTTGGTTCATTCTCAAGCCTCAGACAGTGGTTCAAAGTTT
TTTTCTTCCATTTCAGGTGTCGTGAGGAATTCTGCAGTCGATCGACGGTACCGCGGGCCCGGGATCCACG
GTCGCCACCATGGGGGCAGGTGCCACCGGCCGCGCCATGGACGGGCCGCGCCTGCTGCTGTTGCTGCTTC
TGGGGGTGTCCCTTGGAGGTGCCAAGGAGGCATGCAAGGAGACCGCCGCCGCCAAGTTCGAGAGGCAGCA
CATGGACAGCGGAGGAGGCGGGGGAGGGGGCAAACCAATTCCAAACCCACTGCTGGGACTGGATTCCACA
GGAGGAGGCGGGGGAGGGGACACCTATCGGTACATTCCCACAGGCCTGTACACACACAGCGGTGAGTGCT
GCAAAGCCTGCAACCTGGGCGAGGGTGTGGCCCAGCCTTGTGGAGCCAACCAGACCGTGTGTGAGCCCTG
CCTGGACAGCGTGACGTTCTCCGACGTGGTGAGCGCGACCGAGCCGTGCAAGCCGTGCACCGAGTGCGTG
GGGCTCCAGAGCATGTCGGCGCCGTGCGTGGAGGCCGACGACGCCGTGTGCCGCTGCGCCTACGGCTACT
ACCAGGATGAGACGACTGGGCGCTGCGAGGCGTGCCGCGTGTGCGAGGCGGGCTCGGGCCTCGTGTTCTC
CTGCCAGGACAAGCAGAACACCGTGTGCGAGGAGTGCCCCGACGGCACGTATTCCGACGAGGCCAACCAC
GTGGACCCGTGCCTGCCCTGCACCGTGTGCGAGGACACCGAGCGCCAGCTCCGCGAGTGCACACGCTGGG
CCGACGCCGAGTGCGAGGAGATCCCTGGCCGTTGGATTACACGGTCCACACCCCCAGAGGGCTCGGACAG
CACAGCCCCCAGCACCCAGGAGCCTGAGGCACCTCCAGAACAAGACCTCATAGCCAGCACGGTGGCAGGT
GTGGTGACCACAGTGATGGGCAGCTCCCAGCCCGTGGTGACCCGAGGCACCACCGACAACCTCATCCCTG
TCTATTGCTCCATCCTGGCTGCTGTGGTTGTGGGCCTTGTGGCCTACATAGCCTTCAAGAGGTGGAACAG
GGGTATCCTCTAGAGCGGCCGCGTCGACAATCAACCTCTGGATTACAAAATTTGTGAAAGATTGACTGGT
ATTCTTAACTATGTTGCTCCTTTTACGCTATGTGGATACGCTGCTTTAATGCCTTTGTATCATGCTATTG
CTTCCCGTATGGCTTTCATTTTCTCCTCCTTGTATAAATCCTGGTTGCTGTCTCTTTATGAGGAGTTGTG
GCCCGTTGTCAGGCAACGTGGCGTGGTGTGCACTGTGTTTGCTGACGCAACCCCCACTGGTTGGGGCATT
GCCACCACCTGTCAGCTCCTTTCCGGGACTTTCGCTTTCCCCCTCCCTATTGCCACGGCGGAACTCATCG
CCGCCTGCCTTGCCCGCTGCTGGACAGGGGCTCGGCTGTTGGGCACTGACAATTCCGTGGTGTTGTCGGG
GAAGCTGACGTCCTTTCCATGGCTGCTCGCCTGTGTTGCCACCTGGATTCTGCGCGGGACGTCCTTCTGC
TACGTCCCTTCGGCCCTCAATCCAGCGGACCTTCCTTCCCGCGGCCTGCTGCCGGCTCTGCGGCCTCTTC
CGCATCTTCGCCTTCGCCCTCAGACGAGTCGGATCTCCCTTTGGGCCGCCTCCCCGCCTGGGTACCTTTA
AGACCAATGACTTACAAGGCAGCTGTAGATCTTAGCCACTTTTTAAAAGAAAAGGGGGGACTGGAAGGGC
TAATTCACTCCCAACGAAGATAAGATCTGCTTTTTGCTTGTACTGGGTCTCTCTGGTTAGACCAGATCTG
AGCCTGGGAGCTCTCTGGCTAACTAGGGAACCCACTGCTTAAGCCTCAATAAAGCTTGCCTTGAGTGCTT
CAAGTAGTGTGTGCCCGTCTGTTGTGTGACTCTGGTAACTAGAGATCCCTCAGACCCTTTTAGTCAGTGT
GGAAAATCTCTAGCAGTAGTAGTTCATGTCATCTTATTATTCAGTATTTATAACTTGCAAAGAAATGAAT
ATCAGAGAGTGAGAGGAACTTGTTTATTGCAGCTTATAATGGTTACAAATAAAGCAATAGCATCACAAAT
TTCACAAATAAAGCATTTTTTTCACTGCATTCTAGTTGTGGTTTGTCCAAACTCATCAATGTATCTTATC
ATGTCTGGCTCTAGCTATCCCGCCCCTAACTCCGCCCATCCCGCCCCTAACTCCGCCCAGTTCCGCCCAT
TCTCCGCCCCATGGCTGACTAATTTTTTTTATTTATGCAGAGGCCGAGGCCGCCTCGGCCTCTGAGCTAT
TCCAGAAGTAGTGAGGAGGCTTTTTTGGAGGCCTAGGGACGTACCCAATTCGCCCTATAGTGAGTCGTAT
TACGCGCGCTCACTGGCCGTCGTTTTACAACGTCGTGACTGGGAAAACCCTGGCGTTACCCAACTTAATC
GCCTTGCAGCACATCCCCCTTTCGCCAGCTGGCGTAATAGCGAAGAGGCCCGCACCGATCGCCCTTCCCA
ACAGTTGCGCAGCCTGAATGGCGAATGGG
[124 nt withheld, positions 3390-3513]
C
[91 nt withheld, positions 3515-3605]
A
[49 nt withheld, positions 3607-3655]
CCTTTGACGTTGGAGTCCACGTTCTTT
[37 nt withheld, positions 3683-3719]
ACCCTATCTCGGTCTATTCTTTTGATTTATAAGGGATTTTGCCGATTTCGGCCTATTGGTTAAAAAATGA
GCTGATTTAACAAAAATTTAACGCGAATTTTAACAAAATATTAACGCTTACAATTTAGGTGGCACTTTTC
GGGGAAATGTGCGCGGAACCCCTATTTGTTTATTTTTCTAAATACATTCAAATATGTATCCGCTCATGAG
ACAATAACCCTGATAAATGCTTCAATAATATTGAAAAAGGAAGAGTATGAGTATTCAACATTTCCGTGTC
GCCCTTATTCCCTTTTTTGCGGCATTTTGCCTTCCTGTTTTTGCTCACCCAGAAACGCTGGTGAAAGTAA
AAGATGCTGAAGATCAGTTGGGTGCACGAGTGGGTTACATCGAACTGGATCTCAACAGCGGTAAGATCCT
TGAGAGTTTTCGCCCCGAAGAACGTTTTCCAATGATGAGCACTTTTAAAGTTCTGCTATGTGGCGCGGTA
TTATCCCGTATTGACGCCGGGCAAGAGCAACTCGGTCGCCGCATACACTATTCTCAGAATGACTTGGTTG
AGTACTCACCAGTCACAGAAAAGCATCTTACGGATGGCATGACAGTAAGAGAATTATGCAGTGCTGCCAT
AACCATGAGTGATAACACTGCGGCCAACTTACTTCTGACAACGATCGGAGGACCGAAGGAGCTAACCGCT
TTTTTGCACAACATGGGGGATCATGTAACTCGCCTTGATCGTTGGGAACCGGAGCTGAATGAAGCCATAC
CAAACGACGAGCGTGACACCACGATGCCTGTAGCAATGGCAACAACGTTGCGCAAACTATTAACTGGCGA
ACTACTTACTCTAGCTTCCCGGCAACAATTAATAGACTGGATGGAGGCGGATAAAGTTGCAGGACCACTT
CTGCGCTCGGCCCTTCCGGCTGGCTGGTTTATTGCTGATAAATCTGGAGCCGGTGAGCGTGGGTCTCGCG
GTATCATTGCAGCACTGGGGCCAGATGGTAAGCCCTCCCGTATCGTAGTTATCTACACGACGGGGAGTCA
GGCAACTATGGATGAACGAAATAGACAGATCGCTGAGATAGGTGCCTCACTGATTAAGCATTGGTAACTG
TCAGACCAAGTTTACTCATATATACTTTAGATTGATTTAAAACTTCATTTTTAATTTAAAAGGATCTAGG
TGAAGATCCTTTTTGATAATCTCATGACCAAAATCCCTTAACGTGAGTTTTCGTTCCACTGAGCGTCAGA
CCCCGTAGAAAAGATCAAAGGATCTTCTTGAGATCCTTTTTTTCTGCGCGTAATCTGCTGCTTGCAAACA
AAAAAACCACCGCTACCAGCGGTGGTTTGTTTGCCGGATCAAGAGCTACCAACTCTTTTTCCGAAGGTAA
CTGGCTTCAGCAGAGCGCAGATACCAAATACTGTTCTTCTAGTGTAGCCGTAGTTAGGCCACCACTTCAA
GAACTCTGTAGCACCGCCTACATACCTCGCTCTGCTAATCCTGTTACCAGTGGCTGCTGCCAGTGGCGAT
AAGTCGTGTCTTACCGGGTTGGACTCAAGACGATAGTTACCGGATAAGGCGCAGCGGTCGGGCTGAACGG
GGGGTTCGTGCACACAGCCCAGCTTGGAGCGAACGACCTACACCGAACTGAGATACCTACAGCGTGAGCT
ATGAGAAAGCGCCACGCTTCCCGAAGGGAGAAAGGCGGACAGGTATCCGGTAAGCGGCAGGGTCGGAACA
GGAGAGCGCACGAGGGAGCTTCCAGGGGGAAACGCCTGGTATCTTTATAGTCCTGTCGGGTTTCGCCACC
TCTGACTTGAGCGTCGATTTTTGTGATGCTCGTCAGGGGGGCGGAGCCTATGGAAAAACGCCAGCAACGC
GGCCTTTTTACGGTTCCTGGCCTTTTGCTGGCCTTTTGCTCACATGTTCTTTCCTGCGTTATCCCCTGAT
TCTGTGGATAACCGTATTACCGCCTTTGAGTGAGCTGATACCGCTCGCCGCAGCCGAACGACCGAGCGCA
GCGAGTCAGTGAGCGAGGAAGCGGAAGAGCGCCCAATACGCAAACCGCCTCTCCCCGCGCGTTGGCCGAT
TCATTAATGCAGCTGGCACGACAGGTTTCCCGACTGGAAAGCGGGCAGTGAGCGCAACGCAATTAATGTG
AGTTAGCTCACTCATTAGGCACCCCAGGCTTTACACTTTATGCTTCCGGCTCGTATGTTGTGTGGAATTG
TGAGCGGATAACAATTTCACACAGGAAACAGCTATGACCATGATTACGCCAAGCGCGCAATTAACCCTCA
CTAAAGGGAACAAAAGCTGGAGCTGCAAGCTTAATGTAGTCTTATGCAATACTCTTGTAGTCTTGCAACA
TGGTAACGATGAGTTAGCAACATGCCTTACAAGGAGAGAAAAAGCACCGTGCATGGCGATTGGTGGAAGT
AAGGTGGTACGATCGTGCCTTATTAGGAAGGCAACAGACGGGTCTGACATGGATTGGACGAACCACTGAA
TTGCCGCATTGCAGAGATATTGTATTTAAGTGCCTAGCTCGATACATAAACGGGTCTCTCTGGTTAGACC
AGATCTGAGCCTGGGAGCTCTCTGGCTAACTAGGGAACCCACTGCTTAAGCCTCAATAAAGCTTGCCTTG
AGTGCTTCAAGTAGTGTGTGCCCGTCTGTTGTGTGACTCTGGTAACTAGAGATCCCTCAGACCCTTTTAG
TCAGTGTGGAAAATCTCTAGCAGTGGCGCCCGAACAGGGACTTGAAAGCGAAAGGGAAACCAGAGGAGCT
CTCTCGACGCAGGACTCGGCTTGCTGAAGCGCGCACGGCAAGAGGCGAGGGGCGGCGACTGGTGAGTACG
CCAAAAATTTTGACTAGCGGAGGCTAGAAGGAGAGAGATGGGTGCGAGAGCGTCAGTATTAAGCGGGGGA
GAATTAGATCGCGATGGGAAAAAATTCGGTTAAGGCCAGGGGGAAAGAAAAAATATAAATTAAAACATAT
AGTATGGGCAAGCAGGGAGCTAGAACGATTCGCAGTTAATCCTGGCCTGTTAGAAACATCAGAAGGCTGT
AGACAAATACTGGGACAGCTACAACCATCCCTTCAGACAGGATCAGAAGAACTTAGATCATTATATAATA
CAGTAGCAACCCTCTATTGTGTGCATCAAAGGATAGAGATAAAAGACACCAAGGAAGCTTTAGACAAGAT
AGAGGAAGAGCAAAACAAAAGTAAGACCACCGCACAGCAAGCGGCCGCTGATCTTCAGACCTGGAGGAGG
AGATATGAGGGACAATTGGAGAAGTGAATTATATAAATATAAAGTAGTAAAAATTGAACCATTAGGAGTA
GCACCCACCAAGGCAAAGAGAAGAGTGGTGCAGAGAGAAAAAAGAGCAGTGGGAATAGGAGCTTTGTTCC
TTGGGTTCTTGGGAGCAGCAGGAAGCACTATGGGCGCAGCGTCAATGACGCTGACGGTACAGGCCAGACA
ATTATTGTCTGGTATAGTGCAGCAGCAGAACAATTTGCTGAGGGCTATTGAGGCGCAACAGCATCTGTTG
CAACTCACAGTCTGGGGCATCAAGCAGCTCCAGGCAAGAATCCTGGCTGTGGAAAGATACCTAAAGGATC
AACAGCTCCTGGGGATTTGGGGTTGCTCTGGAAAACTCATTTGCACCACTGCTGTGCCTTGGAATGCTAG
TTGGAGTAATAAATCTCTGGAACAGATTTGGAATCACACGACCTGGATGGAGTGGGACAGAGAAATTAAC
AATTACACAAGCTTAATACACTCCTTAATTGAAGAATCGCAAAACCAGCAAGAAAAGAATGAACAAGAAT
TATTGGAATTAGATAAATGGGCAAGTTTGTGGAATTGGTTTAACATAACAAATTGGCTGTGGTATATAAA
ATTATTCATAATGATAGTAGGAGGCTTGGTAGGTTTAAGAATAGTTTTTGCTGTACTTTCTATAGTGAAT
AGAGTTAGGCAGGGATATTCACCATTATCGTTTCAGACCCACCTCCCAACCCCGAGGGGACCCGACAGGC
CCGAAGGAATAGAAGAAGAAGGTGGAGAGAGAGACAGAGACAGATCCATTCGATTAGTGAACGGATCTCG
ACGGTATCGATCACGAGACTAGTATCGAGCGGCCGCCCCCTTCACCGAGGGCCTATTTCCCATGATTCCT
TCATATTTGCATATACGATACAAGGCTGTTAGAGAGATAATTGGAATTAATTTGACTGTAAACACAAAGA
TATTAGTACAAAATACGTGACGTAGAAAGTAATAATTTCTTGGGTAGTTTGCAGTTTTAAAATTATGTTT
TAAAATGGACTATCATATGCTTACCGTAACTTGAAAGTATTTCGATTTCTTGGCTTTATATATCTTGTGG
AAAGGACGAAACACCGGGTCTTCGAGAAGACCTGTTTTAGAGCTAGAAATAGCAAGTTAAAATAAGGCTA
GTCCGTTATCAACTTGAAAAAGTGGCACCGAGTCGGTGCTTTTTTTAATTCTCGACCTCGAGACAAATGG
CAGTATTCATCCACAATTTTAAAAGAAAAGGGGGGATTGGGGGGTACAGTGCAGGGGAAAGAATAGTAGA
CATAATAGCAACAGACATACAAACTAAAGAATTACAAAAACAAATTACAAAAATTCAAAATTTTCGGGTT
TATTACAGGGACAGCAGAGATCCACTTTGGCCGCGGCTCGAGGCGATAAGCTTTGCAAAGATGGATAAAG
TTTTAAACAGAGAGGAATCTTTGCAGCTAATGGACCTTCTAGGTCTTGAAAGGAGTGGGAATTGGCTCCG
GTGCCCGTCAGTGGGCAGAGCGCACATCGCCCACAGTCCCCGAGAAGTTGGGGGGAGGGGTCGGCAATTG
AACCGGTGCCTAGAGAAGGTGGCGCGGGGTAAACTGGGAAAGTGATGTCGTGTACTGGCTCCGCCTTTTT
CCCGAGGGTGGGGGAGAACCGTATATAAGTGCAGTAGTCGCCGTGAACGTTCTTTTTCGCAACGGGTTTG
CCGCCAGAACACAGGTAAGTGCCGTGTGTGGTTCCCGCGGGCCTGGCCTCTTTACGGGTTATGGCCCTTG
CGTGCCTTGAATTACTTCCACCTGGCT
