>Addgene plasmid #158340 | pLKO_S.V5.AU1_NGFR | depositor partial sequence | sequence record 305549 | Tagged NGFR
ATGGGGGCAGGTGCCACCGGCCGCGCCATGGACGGGCCGCGCCTGCTGCTGTTGCTGCTTCTGGGGGTGT
CCCTTGGAGGTGCCAAGGAGGCATGCAAGGAGACCGCCGCCGCCAAGTTCGAGAGGCAGCACATGGACAG
CGGAGGAGGCGGGGGAGGGGGCAAACCAATTCCAAACCCACTGCTGGGACTGGATTCCACAGGAGGAGGC
GGGGGAGGGGACACCTATCGGTACATTCCCACAGGCCTGTACACACACAGCGGTGAGTGCTGCAAAGCCT
GCAACCTGGGCGAGGGTGTGGCCCAGCCTTGTGGAGCCAACCAGACCGTGTGTGAGCCCTGCCTGGACAG
CGTGACGTTCTCCGACGTGGTGAGCGCGACCGAGCCGTGCAAGCCGTGCACCGAGTGCGTGGGGCTCCAG
AGCATGTCGGCGCCGTGCGTGGAGGCCGACGACGCCGTGTGCCGCTGCGCCTACGGCTACTACCAGGATG
AGACGACTGGGCGCTGCGAGGCGTGCCGCGTGTGCGAGGCGGGCTCGGGCCTCGTGTTCTCCTGCCAGGA
CAAGCAGAACACCGTGTGCGAGGAGTGCCCCGACGGCACGTATTCCGACGAGGCCAACCACGTGGACCCG
TGCCTGCCCTGCACCGTGTGCGAGGACACCGAGCGCCAGCTCCGCGAGTGCACACGCTGGGCCGACGCCG
AGTGCGAGGAGATCCCTGGCCGTTGGATTACACGGTCCACACCCCCAGAGGGCTCGGACAGCACAGCCCC
CAGCACCCAGGAGCCTGAGGCACCTCCAGAACAAGACCTCATAGCCAGCACGGTGGCAGGTGTGGTGACC
ACAGTGATGGGCAGCTCCCAGCCCGTGGTGACCCGAGGCACCACCGACAACCTCATCCCTGTCTATTGCT
CCATCCTGGCTGCTGTGGTTGTGGGCCTTGTGGCCTACATAGCCTTCAAGAGGTGGAACAGGGGTATCCT
CTAG
